>Addgene plasmid #27509 | pHZ149 | depositor full sequence | sequence record 12967 | Author sequence
AAGCTTGCATGCCTGCAGGCCTTGAATTGGGTGATAAAATGCTTGAATTGGGTGATAAAATGCTTGAATT
GGGTGATAAAATGCTTGGTCCCTTGAATTGGGTGATAAAATGCTTGAATTGGGTGATAAAATGCTTGAAT
TGGGTGATAAAATGCTTGGTCCCTTGAATTGGGTGATAAAATGCTTGAATTGGGTGATAAAATGCTTGAA
TTGGGTGATAAAATGCTTGGTCCCTTGAATTGGGTGATAAAATGCTTGAATTGGGTGATAAAATGCTTGA
ATTGGGTGATAAAATGCTTGGTCGACTCTAGACACTTTTCAGCTACCTAGATACATGGATATCCCCGCCT
CCCAATCCACCCACCCAGGGAAAAAGAAGGGCTCGCCGAAAAATCAAAGTTATCTCCAGGCTCGCGCATC
CCACCGAGCGGTTGACTTCTCTCCACCACTTTTCATTTTAACCCTCGGGGTACGGGATTGGCCAAAGGAC
CCAAAGGTATGTTTCGAATGATACTAACATAACATAGAACATTTTCAGGAGGACCCTTGCTTGGAGGGTA
CCGAGCTCAGAAAAAATGACTGCACCGAAAAAGAAACGCAAAGTACCGAGCTCAGAAAAAATGACCGCTC
CAAAGAAGAAACGCAAAGTACCGGTCGCCACCATGAGGTCTTCCAAGAATGTTATCAAGGAGTTCATGAG
GTTTAAGGTTCGCATGGAAGGAACGGTCAATGGGCACGAGTTTGAAATAGAAGGCGAAGGAGAGGGGAGG
CCATACGAAGGCCACAATACCGTAAAGCTTAAGGTAACCAAGGGGGGACCTTTGCCATTTGCTTGGGATA
TTTTGTCACCACAATTTCAGTATGGAAGCAAGGTATATGTCAAGCACCCTGCCGACATACCAGACTATAA
AAAGCTGTCATTTCCTGAAGGATTTGTAAGTTTAAACGGGGTGTTACTAACTAACAAATAACATTTAAAT
TTTCAGAAATGGGAAAGGGTCATGAACTTTGAAGACGGTGGCGTCGCTACTGTCACCCAAGATTCCAGCT
TGCAAGATGGCTGTTTCATCTACAAGGTCAAGTTCATTGGCGTGAACTTTCCTTCCGATGGACCTGTTAT
GCAAAAGAAGACAATGGGCTGGGAAGCCAGCACTGAGCGTTTGTATCCTCGTGATGGCGTGTTGAAAGGA
GAGATTCATAAGGCTCTGAAGCTGAAAGACGGGTAAGTTTAAACTATATCTTACTAACTAACTGTAGAGA
TTTAAATTTTCAGTGGTCATTACCTAGTTGAATTCAAAAGTATTTACATGGCAAAGAAGCCTGTGCAGCT
ACCAGGGTACTACTATGTTGACTCCAAACTGGATATAACAAGCCACAACGAAGACTATACAATCGTTGAG
CAGTATGAAAGAACCGAGGGACGCCACCATCTGTTCCTTTAGCGGCCGCGACTCTAGAATTCCAACTGAG
CGCCGGTCGCTACCATTACCAACTTGTCTGGTGTCAAAAATAATAGGCCTACTAGCCGGCCATACAAGTA
ATCCGGATGATCGACGCCAACGTCGTTGAATTTTCAAATTTTAAATACTGAATATTTGTTTTTTTTCCTA
TTATTTATTTATTCTCTTTGTGTTTTTTTTCTTGCTTTCTAAAAAATTAATTCAATCCAAATCTAAACAT
GAGCGGTTTTTTTTCTCTTTCCGTCTCCCAATTCGTATTCCGCTCCTCTCATCTGAACACAATGTGCAAG
TTTATTTATCTTCTCGCTTTCATTTCATTAGGACGTGGGGGGAATTGGTGGAAGGGGGAAACACACAAAA
GGATGATGGAAATGAAATAAGGACACACAATATGCAACAACATTCAATTCAGAAATATGGAGGAAGGTTT
AAAAGAAAACATAAAAATATATAGAGGAGGAAGGAAAACTAGTAAAAAATAAGCAAAGAAATTAGGCGAA
CGATGAGAATTGTCCTCGCTTGGGCCCTTTCGTCTCGCGCGTTTCGGTGATGACGGTGAAAACCTCTGAC
ACATGCAGCTCCCGGAGACGGTCACAGCTTGTCTGTAAGCGGATGCCGGGAGCAGACAAGCCCGTCAGGG
CGCGTCAGCGGGTGTTGGCGGGTGTCGGGGCTGGCTTAACTATGCGGCATCAGAGCAGATTGTACTGAGA
GTGCACCATATGCGGTGTGAAATACCGCACAGATGCGTAAGGAGAAAATACCGCATCAGGCGGCCTTAAG
GGCCTCGTGATACGCCTATTTTTATAGGTTAATGTCATGATAATAATGGTTTCTTAGACGTCAGGTGGCA
CTTTTCGGGGAAATGTGCGCGGAACCCCTATTTGTTTATTTTTCTAAATACATTCAAATATGTATCCGCT
CATGAGACAATAACCCTGATAAATGCTTCAATAATATTGAAAAAGGAAGAGTATGAGTATTCAACATTTC
CGTGTCGCCCTTATTCCCTTTTTTGCGGCATTTTGCCTTCCTGTTTTTGCTCACCCAGAAACGCTGGTGA
AAGTAAAAGATGCTGAAGATCAGTTGGGTGCACGAGTGGGTTACATCGAACTGGATCTCAACAGCGGTAA
GATCCTTGAGAGTTTTCGCCCCGAAGAACGTTTTCCAATGATGAGCACTTTTAAAGTTCTGCTATGTGGC
GCGGTATTATCCCGTATTGACGCCGGGCAAGAGCAACTCGGTCGCCGCATACACTATTCTCAGAATGACT
TGGTTGAGTACTCACCAGTCACAGAAAAGCATCTTACGGATGGCATGACAGTAAGAGAATTATGCAGTGC
TGCCATAACCATGAGTGATAACACTGCGGCCAACTTACTTCTGACAACGATCGGAGGACCGAAGGAGCTA
ACCGCTTTTTTGCACAACATGGGGGATCATGTAACTCGCCTTGATCGTTGGGAACCGGAGCTGAATGAAG
CCATACCAAACGACGAGCGTGACACCACGATGCCTGTAGCAATGGCAACAACGTTGCGCAAACTATTAAC
TGGCGAACTACTTACTCTAGCTTCCCGGCAACAATTAATAGACTGGATGGAGGCGGATAAAGTTGCAGGA
CCACTTCTGCGCTCGGCCCTTCCGGCTGGCTGGTTTATTGCTGATAAATCTGGAGCCGGTGAGCGTGGGT
CTCGCGGTATCATTGCAGCACTGGGGCCAGATGGTAAGCCCTCCCGTATCGTAGTTATCTACACGACGGG
GAGTCAGGCAACTATGGATGAACGAAATAGACAGATCGCTGAGATAGGTGCCTCACTGATTAAGCATTGG
TAACTGTCAGACCAAGTTTACTCATATATACTTTAGATTGATTTAAAACTTCATTTTTAATTTAAAAGGA
TCTAGGTGAAGATCCTTTTTGATAATCTCATGACCAAAATCCCTTAACGTGAGTTTTCGTTCCACTGAGC
GTCAGACCCCGTAGAAAAGATCAAAGGATCTTCTTGAGATCCTTTTTTTCTGCGCGTAATCTGCTGCTTG
CAAACAAAAAAACCACCGCTACCAGCGGTGGTTTGTTTGCCGGATCAAGAGCTACCAACTCTTTTTCCGA
AGGTAACTGGCTTCAGCAGAGCGCAGATACCAAATACTGTCCTTCTAGTGTAGCCGTAGTTAGGCCACCA
CTTCAAGAACTCTGTAGCACCGCCTACATACCTCGCTCTGCTAATCCTGTTACCAGTGGCTGCTGCCAGT
GGCGATAAGTCGTGTCTTACCGGGTTGGACTCAAGACGATAGTTACCGGATAAGGCGCAGCGGTCGGGCT
GAACGGGGGGTTCGTGCACACAGCCCAGCTTGGAGCGAACGACCTACACCGAACTGAGATACCTACAGCG
TGAGCATTGAGAAAGCGCCACGCTTCCCGAAGGGAGAAAGGCGGACAGGTATCCGGTAAGCGGCAGGGTC
GGAACAGGAGAGCGCACGAGGGAGCTTCCAGGGGGAAACGCCTGGTATCTTTATAGTCCTGTCGGGTTTC
GCCACCTCTGACTTGAGCGTCGATTTTTGTGATGCTCGTCAGGGGGGCGGAGCCTATGGAAAAACGCCAG
CAACGCGGCCTTTTTACGGTTCCTGGCCTTTTGCTGGCCTTTTGCTCACATGTTCTTTCCTGCGTTATCC
CCTGATTCTGTGGATAACCGTATTACCGCCTTTGAGTGAGCTGATACCGCTCGCCGCAGCCGAACGACCG
AGCGCAGCGAGTCAGTGAGCGAGGAAGCGGAAGAGCGCCCAATACGCAAACCGCCTCTCCCCGCGCGTTG
GCCGATTCATTAATGCAGCTGGCACGACAGGTTTCCCGACTGGAAAGCGGGCAGTGAGCGCAACGCAATT
AATGTGAGTTAGCTCACTCATTAGGCACCCCAGGCTTTACACTTTATGCTTCCGGCTCGTATGTTGTGTG
GAATTGTGAGCGGATAACAATTTCACACAGGAAACAGCTATGACCATGATTACGCCAAGCTGTAAGTTTA
AACATGATCTTACTAACTAACTATTCTCATTTAAATTTTCAGAGCTTAAAAATGGCTGAAATCACTCACA
ACGATGGATACGCTAACAACTTGGAAATGAAAT
Features (pLannotate 1.2.2; 11 found; start..end, strand, type, name):
      1..19      -  misc_feature   MCS (fragment): pUC18/19 multiple cloning site
    663..1439    +  CDS            DstC1: DstC1 is a basic (constitutively fluorescent) cyan fluorescent protein published in 2004, derived from Discosoma striata.
   1994..2029    +  CDS            rop (fragment): Rop protein, which maintains plasmids at low copy number; rop
   2131..2230    +  misc_feature   bom (fragment): basis of mobility region from pBR322
   2328..2432    +  promoter       AmpR promoter: bla
   2433..3293    +  CDS            AmpR: β-lactamase; bla; confers resistance to ampicillin, carbenicillin, and related antibiotics
   3464..4052    +  rep_origin     ori: high-copy-number ColE1/pMB1/pBR322/pUC origin of replication
   4235..4327    +  CDS            lacI (fragment): lac repressor; lacI; The lac repressor binds to the lac operator to inhibit transcription in E. coli. This inhibition can be relieved by adding lactose or isopropyl-β-D-thiogalactopyranoside (IPTG).
   4340..4361    +  protein_bind   CAP binding site: CAP binding activates transcription in the presence of cAMP. E. coli catabolite activator protein
   4376..4406    +  promoter       lac promoter: promoter for the E. coli lac operon
   4414..4430    +  protein_bind   lac operator: The lac repressor binds to the lac operator to inhibit transcription in E. coli. This inhibition can be relieved by adding lactose or isopropyl-β-D-thiogalactopyranoside (IPTG). lac repressor encoded by lacI
