[The description below was written by a language model from this plasmid's Addgene catalogue record and pLannotate feature annotations shown in this document.]
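Description:
pHZ149 is a small C. elegans expression plasmid (about 4.6 kb in the depositor's full sequence) carrying a fluorescent reporter cassette listed as pREAR::DsRed::unc-54 3'UTR. The catalogue does not name a backbone, but the annotated features point to a pUC-type cloning vector: a high-copy ColE1/pMB1-family origin of replication, the bla gene with its own promoter conferring ampicillin resistance for selection in E. coli, and remnants of the lac region (CAP binding site, lac promoter and operator, a lacI fragment) next to a fragment of the pUC18/19 multiple cloning site. Short rop and bom fragments are also detected. They are leftovers of pBR322 ancestry rather than functional elements.

The payload is a roughly 2 kb insert in which a worm regulatory element called pREAR drives DsRed, followed by the unc-54 3'UTR, a myosin heavy chain 3' region widely used in nematode transgenes to supply efficient mRNA 3'-end processing without imposing tissue specificity. The record does not say what pREAR is derived from or where it is active. The automated annotation labels neither the promoter nor the 3'UTR, which presumably lie in the unannotated stretches on either side of the reporter coding sequence. That open reading frame (about 780 nt) was matched by the annotation tool to DstC1, a Discosoma striata cyan protein. This most likely reflects homology among Discosoma-derived fluorescent proteins, and the catalogue identifies the reporter as DsRed.

The plasmid comes from a study of cell-autonomous temporal identity specification by the microRNA lin-4. In that context it would serve as a red fluorescent transgene marker in worms, although its exact role is not stated in the record.
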