Addgene plasmid #27509: pHZ149
Depositing lab: Andrew Fire. Depositing organization: Stanford University. Publication: Cell autonomous specification of temporal identity by Caenorhabditis elegans microRNA lin-4. Zhang H, Fire AZ. Dev Biol. 2010 Aug 15. 344(2):603-10. 10.1016/j.ydbio.2010.05.018 PubMed 20493184.
Backbone
  Vector backbone: N/A
  Backbone size w/o insert (bp): 2500
  Vector type: Worm Expression
Growth in bacteria
  Bacterial resistance: Ampicillin, 100 μg/mL
  Growth temperature: 37°C
  Growth strain: DH5alpha
  Copy number: Unknown
Gene/Insert
  Gene/Insert name: pREAR::DsRed::unc-54_3'UTR
  Species: C. elegans (nematode)
  Insert size (bp): 2000
  Cloning method: Restriction Enzyme
  Sequencing primers: 5′ N/A
Terms and licenses: Academic/Nonprofit Terms; Industry Terms: Not Available to Industry
How to cite: pHZ149 was a gift from Andrew Fire (Addgene plasmid # 27509 ; http://n2t.net/addgene:27509 ; RRID:Addgene_27509)
