>Addgene plasmid #27509 | pHZ149 | addgene partial sequence | sequence record 33915 | 27509 with Amp-R
CTCTCAAGGATCTTACCGCTGTTGAGATCCAGTTCGATGTAACCCACTCGTGCACCCAACTGATCTTCAG
CATCTTTTACTTTCACCAGCGTTTCTGGGTGAGCAAAAACAGGAAGGCAAAATGCCGCAAAAAAGGGAAT
AAGGGCGACACGGAAATGTTGAATACTCATACTCTTCCTTTTTCAATATTATTGAAGCATTTATCAGGGT
TATTGTCTCATGAGCGGATACATATTTGAATGTATTTAGAAAAATAAACAAATAGGGGTTCCGCGCACAT
TTCCCCGAAAAGTGCCACCTGACGTCTAAGAAACCATTATTATCATGACATTAACCTATAAAAATAGGCG
TATCACGAGGCCCTTAAGGCCGCCTGATGCGGTATTTTCTCCTTACGCATCTGTGCGGTATTTCACACCG
CATATGGTGCACTCTCAGTACAATCTGCTCTGATGCCGCATAGTTAAGCCAGCCCCGACACCCGCCAACA
CCCGCTGACGCGCCCTGACGGGCTTGTCTGCTCCCGGCATCCGCTTACAGACAAGCTGTGACCGTCTCCG
GGAGCTGCATGTGTCAGAGGTTTTCACCGTCATCACCGAAACGCGCGAGACGAAAGGGCCCAAGCGAGGA
CAATTCTCATCGTTCGCCTAATTTCTTTGCTTATTTTTTACTAGTTTTCCTTCCTCCTCTATATATTTTT
ATGTTTTCTTTTAAACCTTCCTCCATATTTCTGAATTGAATGTTGTTGCATATTGTGTGTCCTTATTTCA
TTTCCATCATCCTTTTGTGTGTTTCCCCCTTCCACCAATTCCCCCCACGTCCTAATGAAATGAAAGCGAG
AAGATAAATAAACTTGCACATTGTGTTC
