>Addgene plasmid #27509 | pHZ149 | addgene partial sequence | sequence record 33916 | 27509 with lac_promoter
CTAATGACCATGATTACGCCAAGCTGTAAGTTTAAACACTNGATCTTACTAACTAACTATTCTCATTTAA
ATTTTCAGAGCTTAAAAATGGCTGAAATCACTCACAACGATGGATACGCTAACAACTTGGAAATGAAATA
AGCTTGCATGCCTGCAGGCCTTGAATTGGGTGATAAAATGCTTGAATTGGGTGATAAAATGCTTGAATTG
GGTGATAAAATCTTGGTCCCTTGAATTGGGTGATAAAATGCTTGAATTGGGTGATAAAATGCTTGAATTG
GGTGATAAAATCTTGGTCCTTGAATTGGGTGATAAAATGCTTGAATTGGGTGATAAAATGCTTGAATTGG
GTGATAAAATCTTGGTCCCTTGAATTGGGTGATAAAATGCTTGAATTGGGTGATAAAATGCTTGAATTGG
GTGATAAAATCTTGGTCGACTCTAGACACTTTTCAGCTACCTAGAATTACAATTGGATATCCCCGCCTCC
CAATCCACCCACCCAGGGAAAAAGAAGGGCTCGCCGAAAATCAAAGTTATCTCCAGGCTCGCGCATCCCA
CCGAGCGGTTGACTTCTCTCCACCACTTTTCATTTTAACCCTCGGGGTACGGGATTGGCCCAAAGGACCC
AAAGGTATGTTTCGAATGATACTAACATAACATAGAACATTTTCAGGAGGACCCTTCTTGGAGGGTACCG
AGCTCAGAAAAAATGACTGC
